Addgene plasmid #21537: NHA-Ago4
Depositing lab: Edward Chan. Depositing organization: University of Florida. Publication: The C-terminal half of human Ago2 binds to multiple GW-rich regions of GW182 and requires GW182 to mediate silencing. Lian SL, Li S, Abadal GX, Pauley BA, Fritzler MJ, Chan EK. RNA. 2009 May . 15(5):804-13. 10.1261/rna.1229409 PubMed 19324964.
Backbone
  Vector backbone: pCl-neo_NHA
  Backbone size w/o insert (bp): 5500
  Vector type: Mammalian Expression
Growth in bacteria
  Bacterial resistance: Ampicillin, 100 μg/mL
  Growth temperature: 37°C
  Growth strain: DH5alpha
  Copy number: Unknown
Gene/Insert
  Gene/Insert name: Ago4 (alt name: EIF2C4)
  Species: H. sapiens (human)
  Insert size (bp): 3500
  GenBank ID: NM_017629
  Entrez Gene: AGO4 (a.k.a. EIF2C4)
  Tag / fusion protein: NHA (N terminal on backbone)
  Cloning method: Restriction Enzyme; 5′ cloning site Dra I (destroyed during cloning); 3′ cloning site EcoR V (destroyed during cloning)
  Sequencing primers: 5′ T7
Terms and licenses: Academic/Nonprofit Terms; Industry Terms: Not Available to Industry
How to cite: NHA-Ago4 was a gift from Edward Chan (Addgene plasmid # 21537 ; http://n2t.net/addgene:21537 ; RRID:Addgene_21537)
