[The description below was written by a language model from this plasmid's Addgene catalogue record.]
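Description:
NHA-Ago4 is a mammalian expression plasmid that encodes human Argonaute 4 (AGO4, also known as EIF2C4) fused at its N terminus to an NHA tag supplied by the vector. The backbone is listed as pCl-neo_NHA, about 5.5 kb without insert, and the Ago4 insert is recorded as roughly 3.5 kb, corresponding to the human reference transcript. The insert was placed by restriction cloning using Dra I at the 5′ end and EcoR V at the 3′ end, and both sites were destroyed in the process, so the fragment cannot be released again with those enzymes. A T7 primer is listed for sequencing into the 5′ end of the insert, implying a T7 priming site upstream of the tagged open reading frame. The plasmid is propagated in E. coli under ampicillin selection; its copy number is recorded as unknown.

The record does not provide a feature table, so the promoter, polyadenylation signal and any mammalian selection marker are not explicitly stated. The backbone name suggests a derivative of the pCI-neo family, which typically uses a CMV immediate-early enhancer/promoter and carries a neomycin resistance cassette, but this is an inference from the name rather than a recorded fact. The exact composition of the NHA tag is likewise not defined; in Argonaute studies the term commonly denotes a lambda N peptide combined with an HA epitope, used to tether a protein to a reporter mRNA bearing BoxB hairpins. The associated work examined interactions between human Argonaute proteins and GW182 and the requirement for GW182 in silencing, so the construct is suited to expressing tagged Ago4 in mammalian cells for detection, interaction or silencing assays.
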