>Addgene plasmid #21537 | NHA-Ago4 | addgene partial sequence | sequence record 27309 | 21537 with LNCX
CGGTAGTTTATCACAGTTAAATTGCTAACGCAGTCAGTGCTTCTGACACAACAGTCTCGAACTTAAGCTG
CAGTGACTCTCTTAAGGTAGCCTTGCAGAAGTTGGTCGTGAGGCACTGGGCAGGTAAGTATCAAGGTTAC
AAGACAGGTTTAAGGAGACCAATAGAAACTGGGCTTGTCGAGACAGAGAAGACTCTTGCGTTTCTGATAG
GCACCTATTGGTCTTACTGACATCCACTTTGCCTTTCTCTCCACAGGTGTCCACTCCCAGTTCAATTACA
GCTCTTAAGGCTAGAGTACTTAATACGACTCACTATAGGCTAGCCACCATGGACGCACAAACACGACGAC
GTGAGCGTCGCGCTGAGAAACAAGCTCAATGGAAAGCTGCAAACCCACCGCTCGAGGCTGCCCAAGCTTA
CACCATGGCCTACCCATATGATGTTCCAGATTACGCTTCACTCGACGCGGATCCCGTCGAATTCACGCGT
GGTACCTCTAGAGTCGACCCATCAACAAGTTTGTACAAAAAAGCAGGCTTTGGGCCGGGCGCCGCCGCCG
CCCCCTGCCCAGCGCCCGCGTCTCCGCGG
