>Addgene plasmid #21537 | NHA-Ago4 | addgene partial sequence | sequence record 27310 | 21537 with EBV-rev
TCTGCTCGAGCATTAACCCTCACTAAAGGGAAGCGGCCGCCCATCAACCACTTTGTACAAGAAAGCTGGG
TCTAGATACTTTTATCATGGCAGTGTTATCTCCGTCACTGTGACATGCATTACATCTGTTTATGTCACAC
ATTCACAAAAGTCGACCAAATAAGAGAACTGCCTATTTGAATCTGCAGCCAAATATAGTGCAAATTGCCT
GTCAGCATGTACTTGCACCAGCACAAGTCTGCAGAGATCAATAAGATAAAGTAGTAAAACTAATAAAACT
CTGTAAAACTTTCAAAAATTAATGCTCATTAAAGGCATTTACAGTGGCAAAGTCAGAAATCTTCATTAAA
AAGTCTATGGACCCACACAATTAAATAGTTACACTGAACTGAAGTAGATTGTTTGGTTTTTCTCTCCCAC
TTATGCATATACCCCACTCAATGACTACAGAAAAAAGGAATAATCTTCTCTTCTAAGACTAGAGGGATGC
GGTGAACACCACAGCTAGCAAAATATTCCATAGAAACCCTTCTTGTAAAGTCCTTTAGAAAGTTCAGGCT
GATCAGCCTTTGCACATTGAGGTAAAAATTCAGTCCAGTGCATCAGAAAAGATAAT
